LOCUS       Exported 5078 bp ds-DNA circular SYN 12-MAY-2021
DEFINITION  Expression of Flag tagged human FOXE3 in mammalian cells.
ACCESSION   .
VERSION     .
KEYWORDS    Flag-FOXE3
SOURCE      synthetic DNA construct
  ORGANISM  synthetic DNA construct
REFERENCE   1 (bases 1 to 5078)
  AUTHORS   Moparthi L, Koch S
  TITLE     A uniform expression library for the exploration of FOX
            transcription factor biology
  JOURNAL   Elsevier 2020
REFERENCE   2 (bases 1 to 5078)
  AUTHORS   .
  TITLE     Direct Submission
  JOURNAL   Exported May 12, 2021 from SnapGene Server 1.1.58
            http://www.snapgene.com
FEATURES             Location/Qualifiers
     source          1..5078
                     /organism="synthetic DNA construct"
                     /mol_type="other DNA"
     promoter        35..53
                     /label=SP6 promoter
                     /note="promoter for bacteriophage SP6 RNA polymerase"
     primer_bind     35..52
                     /label=SP6
                     /note="SP6 promoter, forward primer"
     regulatory      85..94
                     /regulatory_class="other"
                     /note="vertebrate consensus sequence for strong initiation
                     of translation (Kozak, 1987)"
     CDS             94..117
                     /codon_start=1
                     /product="FLAG(R) epitope tag, followed by an enterokinase
                     cleavage site"
                     /label=FLAG
                     /translation="DYKDDDDK"
     promoter        complement(1108..1125)
                     /label=T7 promoter
                     /note="promoter for bacteriophage T7 RNA polymerase"
     polyA_signal    1130..1264
                     /label=SV40 poly(A) signal
                     /note="SV40 polyadenylation signal"
     primer_bind     complement(1154..1173)
                     /label=EBV-rev
                     /note="SV40 polyA terminator, reverse primer"
     primer_bind     1208..1227
                     /label=SV40pA-R
                     /note="SV40 polyA, reverse primer"
     primer_bind     complement(1377..1397)
                     /label=T3
                     /note="T3 promoter, forward primer"
     promoter        complement(1377..1395)
                     /label=T3 promoter
                     /note="promoter for bacteriophage T3 RNA polymerase"
     primer_bind     complement(1416..1432)
                     /label=M13 rev
                     /note="common sequencing primer, one of multiple similar
                     variants"
     primer_bind     complement(1416..1432)
                     /label=M13 Reverse
                     /note="In lacZ gene. Also called M13-rev"
     primer_bind     complement(1429..1451)
                     /label=M13/pUC Reverse
                     /note="In lacZ gene"
     protein_bind    1440..1456
                     /label=lac operator
                     /bound_moiety="lac repressor encoded by lacI"
                     /note="The lac repressor binds to the lac operator to
                     inhibit transcription in E. coli. This inhibition can be
                     relieved by adding lactose or
                     isopropyl-beta-D-thiogalactopyranoside (IPTG)."
     promoter        complement(1464..1494)
                     /label=lac promoter
                     /note="promoter for the E. coli lac operon"
     protein_bind    1509..1530
                     /label=CAP binding site
                     /bound_moiety="E. coli catabolite activator protein"
                     /note="CAP binding activates transcription in the presence
                     of cAMP."
     primer_bind     complement(1647..1664)
                     /label=L4440
                     /note="L4440 vector, forward primer"
     rep_origin      complement(1818..2406)
                     /direction=LEFT
                     /label=ori
                     /note="high-copy-number ColE1/pMB1/pBR322/pUC origin of
                     replication"
     primer_bind     complement(1898..1917)
                     /label=pBR322ori-F
                     /note="pBR322 origin, forward primer"
     CDS             complement(2577..3437)
                     /codon_start=1
                     /gene="bla"
                     /product="beta-lactamase"
                     /label=AmpR
                     /note="confers resistance to ampicillin, carbenicillin, and
                     related antibiotics"
                     /translation="MSIQHFRVALIPFFAAFCLPVFAHPETLVKVKDAEDQLGARVGYI
                     ELDLNSGKILESFRPEERFPMMSTFKVLLCGAVLSRIDAGQEQLGRRIHYSQNDLVEYS
                     PVTEKHLTDGMTVRELCSAAITMSDNTAANLLLTTIGGPKELTAFLHNMGDHVTRLDRW
                     EPELNEAIPNDERDTTMPVAMATTLRKLLTGELLTLASRQQLIDWMEADKVAGPLLRSA
                     LPAGWFIADKSGAGERGSRGIIAALGPDGKPSRIVVIYTTGSQATMDERNRQIAEIGAS
                     LIKHW"
     primer_bind     3200..3219
                     /label=Amp-R
                     /note="Ampicillin resistance gene, reverse primer"
     promoter        complement(3438..3542)
                     /gene="bla"
                     /label=AmpR promoter
     rep_origin      complement(3568..4023)
                     /direction=LEFT
                     /label=f1 ori
                     /note="f1 bacteriophage origin of replication; arrow
                     indicates direction of (+) strand synthesis"
     primer_bind     complement(3705..3726)
                     /label=F1ori-F
                     /note="F1 origin, forward primer"
     primer_bind     3917..3936
                     /label=F1ori-R
                     /note="F1 origin, reverse primer"
     promoter        4101..5078
                     /label=CMV IE94 promoter
                     /note="enhancer/promoter region of simian cytomegalovirus
                     major immediate early transcription unit IE94"
ORIGIN
        1 cgccattctg cctggggacg tcggagcaag cttgatttag gtgacactat agaatacaag
       61 ctacttgttc tttttgcagg atcagccacc atggattaca aggacgacga cgataaggga
      121 tcccatcgat tcgaattcgc ggggcgcagc gacatggatc cgcccgccgc gttctctggc
      181 ttccctgccc tgccagcggt cgcgccgtcg gggccgccgc cgtcgccgct cgcaggagcc
      241 gagccagggc gggagccaga ggaggcggcg gctggccgcg gagaggcggc ccccacgccc
      301 gcgcccggcc cggggcggcg gcggcggccc ctgcagcgcg ggaagccgcc ctactcgtac
      361 atcgcgctca tcgccatggc tctggcgcac gccccgggcc gccgcctcac gctggccgcc
      421 atctaccgct tcatcaccga acgctttgcc ttctaccgcg acagcccgcg caagtggcag
      481 aacagcatcc gccacaatct cacgctcaac gactgcttcg tcaaggtgcc ccgcgagccg
      541 ggcaacccgg gcaagggcaa ctactggacg ctggaccccg cggccgcaga catgttcgac
      601 aacggcagct tcctgcggcg ccgcaagcgc ttcaagcgcg ctgagctgcc cgcgcacgcg
      661 gccgcggcgc cagggccgcc gctccccttc ccctacgcgc cctacgcgcc cgcgcccggc
      721 cccgcgctgc tggtgccgcc gccttctgcc ggaccgggcc cctcgccgcc cgcgcgtctg
      781 ttcagcgtcg acagcctggt gaacctgcag ccggagctag cggggctggg cgcccccgag
      841 ccgccctgct gcgccgcgcc cgacgccgca gccgcagcct tcccgccctg cgctgccgcc
      901 gcctccccgc cactctactc gcaggtcccc gaccgcctgg tactgcccgc gacgcgcccc
      961 ggccccggcc cgctgcccgc tgagcccctc ctggccttgg ccgggccggc agccgctctc
     1021 ggcccgctca gccctgggga ggcctacctg aggcagccgg gcttcgcgtc ggggctggag
     1081 cgctacctgt gactcgagcc tctagaacta tagtgagtcg tattacgtag atccagacat
     1141 gataagatac attgatgagt ttggacaaac cacaactaga atgcagtgaa aaaaatgctt
     1201 tatttgtgaa atttgtgatg ctattgcttt atttgtaacc attataagct gcaataaaca
     1261 agttaacaac aacaattgca ttcattttat gtttcaggtt cagggggagg tgtgggaggt
     1321 tttttaattc gcggccgcgg cgccaatgca ttgggcccgg tacccagctt ttgttccctt
     1381 tagtgagggt taattgcgcg cttggcgtaa tcatggtcat agctgtttcc tgtgtgaaat
     1441 tgttatccgc tcacaattcc acacaacata cgagccggga gcataaagtg taaagcctgg
     1501 ggtgcctaat gagtgagcta actcacatta attgcgttgc gctcactgcc cgctttccag
     1561 tcgggaaacc tgtcgtgcca gctgcattaa tgaatcggcc aacgcgcggg gagaggcggt
     1621 ttgcgtattg ggcgctcttc cgcttcctcg ctcactgact cgctgcgctc ggtcgttcgg
     1681 ctgcggcgag cggtatcagc tcactcaaag gcggtaatac ggttatccac agaatcaggg
     1741 gataacgcag gaaagaacat gtgagcaaaa ggccagcaaa aggccaggaa ccgtaaaaag
     1801 gccgcgttgc tggcgttttt ccataggctc cgcccccctg acgagcatca caaaaatcga
     1861 cgctcaagtc agaggtggcg aaacccgaca ggactataaa gataccaggc gtttccccct
     1921 ggaagctccc tcgtgcgctc tcctgttccg accctgccgc ttaccggata cctgtccgcc
     1981 tttctccctt cgggaagcgt ggcgctttct catagctcac gctgtaggta tctcagttcg
     2041 gtgtaggtcg ttcgctccaa gctgggctgt gtgcacgaac cccccgttca gcccgaccgc
     2101 tgcgccttat ccggtaacta tcgtcttgag tccaacccgg taagacacga cttatcgcca
     2161 ctggcagcag ccactggtaa caggattagc agagcgaggt atgtaggcgg tgctacagag
     2221 ttcttgaagt ggtggcctaa ctacggctac actagaagaa cagtatttgg tatctgcgct
     2281 ctgctgaagc cagttacctt cggaaaaaga gttggtagct cttgatccgg caaacaaacc
     2341 accgctggta gcggtggttt ttttgtttgc aagcagcaga ttacgcgcag aaaaaaagga
     2401 tctcaagaag atcctttgat cttttctacg gggtctgacg ctcagtggaa cgaaaactca
     2461 cgttaaggga ttttggtcat gagattatca aaaaggatct tcacctagat ccttttaaat
     2521 taaaaatgaa gttttaaatc aatctaaagt atatatgagt aaacttggtc tgacagttac
     2581 caatgcttaa tcagtgaggc acctatctca gcgatctgtc tatttcgttc atccatagtt
     2641 gcctgactcc ccgtcgtgta gataactacg atacgggagg gcttaccatc tggccccagt
     2701 gctgcaatga taccgcgaga cccacgctca ccggctccag atttatcagc aataaaccag
     2761 ccagccggaa gggccgagcg cagaagtggt cctgcaactt tatccgcctc catccagtct
     2821 attaattgtt gccgggaagc tagagtaagt agttcgccag ttaatagttt gcgcaacgtt
     2881 gttgccattg ctacaggcat cgtggtgtca cgctcgtcgt ttggtatggc ttcattcagc
     2941 tccggttccc aacgatcaag gcgagttaca tgatccccca tgttgtgcaa aaaagcggtt
     3001 agctccttcg gtcctccgat cgttgtcaga agtaagttgg ccgcagtgtt atcactcatg
     3061 gttatggcag cactgcataa ttctcttact gtcatgccat ccgtaagatg cttttctgtg
     3121 actggtgagt actcaaccaa gtcattctga gaatagtgta tgcggcgacc gagttgctct
     3181 tgcccggcgt caatacggga taataccgcg ccacatagca gaactttaaa agtgctcatc
     3241 attggaaaac gttcttcggg gcgaaaactc tcaaggatct taccgctgtt gagatccagt
     3301 tcgatgtaac ccactcgtgc acccaactga tcttcagcat cttttacttt caccagcgtt
     3361 tctgggtgag caaaaacagg aaggcaaaat gccgcaaaaa agggaataag ggcgacacgg
     3421 aaatgttgaa tactcatact cttccttttt caatattatt gaagcattta tcagggttat
     3481 tgtctcatga gcggatacat atttgaatgt atttagaaaa ataaacaaat aggggttccg
     3541 cgcacatttc cccgaaaagt gccacctaaa ttgtaagcgt taatattttg ttaaaattcg
     3601 cgttaaattt ttgttaaatc agctcatttt ttaaccaata ggccgaaatc ggcaaaatcc
     3661 cttataaatc aaaagaatag accgagatag ggttgagtgt tgttccagtt tggaacaaga
     3721 gtccactatt aaagaacgtg gactccaacg tcaaaggnnn nnnnnnnnnn nnnnnnnnnn
     3781 nnnnnnnnnn nnnnnnnnnn nnnnnntnnn nnnnnnnnnn nnnnnnnnnn nnnnnnnnnn
     3841 nnnnnnnnnn nnnnnnnnnn nnnnnnnnnn nnnnnnnnnn nnnnnnnnnn nnnnnnnngn
     3901 nnnnnnnnnn nnnnnnnnnn nnnnnnnnnn nnnnnnnnnn nnnnnnnnnn nnnnnnnnnn
     3961 nnnnnnnnnn nnnnnnnnnn nnnnnnnnnn nnnnnnnnnn nnnnnnnnnn nnnnnnnnnn
     4021 nnncccattc gccattcagg ctgcgcaact gttgggaagg gcgatcggtg cgggcctctt
     4081 cgctattacg ccagtcgacc gccaattcaa tatggcgtat atggactcat gccaattcaa
     4141 tatggtggat ctggacctgt gccaattcaa tatggcgtat atggactcgt gccaattcaa
     4201 tatggtggat ctggacccca gccaattcaa tatggcggac ttggcaccat gccaattcaa
     4261 tatggcggac ctggcactgt gccaactggg gaggggtcta cttggcacgg tgccaagttt
     4321 gaggaggggt cttggccctg tgccaagtcc gccatattga attggcatgg tgccaataat
     4381 ggcggccata ttggctatat gccaggatca atatataggc aatatccaat atggccctat
     4441 gccaatatgg ctattggcca ggttcaatac tatgtattgg ccctatgcca tatagtattc
     4501 catatatggg ttttcctatt gacgtagata gcccctccca atgggcggtc ccatatacca
     4561 tatatggggc ttcctaatac cgcccatagc cactccccca ttgacgtcaa tggtctctat
     4621 atatggtctt tcctattgac gtcatatggg cggtcctatt gacgtatatg gcgcctcccc
     4681 cattgacgtc aattacggta aatggcccgc ctggctcaat gcccattgac gtcaatagga
     4741 ccacccacca ttgacgtcaa tgggatggct cattgcccat tcatatccgt tctcacgccc
     4801 cctattgacg tcaatgacgg taaatggccc acttggcagt acatcaatat ctattaatag
     4861 taacttggca agtacattac tattggaagt acgccagggt acattggcag tactcccatt
     4921 gacgtcaatg gcggtaaatg gcccgcgatg gctgccaagt acatccccat tgacgtcaat
     4981 ggggaggggc aatgacgcaa atgggcgttc cattgacgta aatgggcggt aggcgtgcct
     5041 aatgggaggt ctatataagc aatgctcgtt tagggaac
//
