[The description below was written by a language model from this plasmid's Addgene catalogue record and the feature table of its GenBank file.]
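Description:
Flag-FOXE3 is a mammalian expression plasmid built on the pCS2+ N-flag backbone, carrying the human FOXE3 coding sequence (a forkhead-box transcription factor, also known as FKHL12 or FREAC8) fused to an N-terminal FLAG epitope supplied by the vector. The 5,078 bp circular construct is maintained in E. coli at high copy through a ColE1/pUC-type origin and selected with ampicillin via the beta-lactamase gene. An f1 phage origin is also present, which allows single-stranded DNA production. Remnants of the lac promoter, operator and CAP binding site come from the cloning-vector ancestry of the backbone.

Expression in mammalian cells is driven by the simian cytomegalovirus IE94 enhancer/promoter, which spans the end of the circular map and reads into the expression cassette. Downstream sit an SP6 promoter, a Kozak consensus for efficient translation initiation, and the FLAG tag with its enterokinase cleavage site, followed by the roughly 950 bp FOXE3 insert cloned between retained EcoRI and XhoI sites. The feature table does not annotate the FOXE3 open reading frame itself, but the unannotated interval between the FLAG tag and the reverse-oriented T7 promoter matches its expected position. An SV40 polyadenylation signal terminates the transcript. The SP6 promoter upstream of the insert would permit in vitro synthesis of sense RNA, while the flanking T7 and T3 promoters face the opposite direction.

The plasmid belongs to a uniform library of FOX transcription factor expression constructs. It is intended for producing FLAG-tagged FOXE3 in mammalian cells, where the shared epitope allows detection or pull-down with anti-FLAG reagents and comparison across family members.
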