Addgene plasmid #153121: Flag-FOXE3
Purpose: Expression of Flag tagged human FOXE3 in mammalian cells
Depositing lab: Stefan Koch. Depositing organization: Linkopings Universitet. Publication: A uniform expression library for the exploration of FOX transcription factor biology. Moparthi L, Koch S. Differentiation. 2020 Sep - Oct;115:30-36. doi: 10.1016/j.diff.2020.08.002. Epub 2020 Aug 20. PubMed 32858261.
Backbone
  Vector backbone: pCS2+ N-flag
  Backbone size w/o insert (bp): 4131
  Vector type: Mammalian Expression
Growth in bacteria
  Bacterial resistance: Ampicillin, 100 μg/mL
  Growth temperature: 37°C
  Growth strain: DH5alpha
  Copy number: High Copy
Gene/Insert
  Gene/Insert name: human FOXE3
  Species: H. sapiens (human)
  Insert size (bp): 954
  Entrez Gene: FOXE3 (a.k.a. FKHL12, FREAC8)
  Promoter: CMV IE94
  Tag / fusion protein: Flag (N terminal on backbone)
  Cloning method: Restriction Enzyme; 5′ cloning site EcoRI (not destroyed); 3′ cloning site XhoI (not destroyed)
  Sequencing primers: 5′ SP6; 3′ EBV-rev
Terms and licenses: Academic/Nonprofit Terms; Industry Terms: Not Available to Industry
How to cite: Flag-FOXE3 was a gift from Stefan Koch (Addgene plasmid # 153121 ; http://n2t.net/addgene:153121 ; RRID:Addgene_153121)
