>Addgene plasmid #153121 | Flag-FOXE3 | depositor partial sequence | sequence record 296302 | hFOXE3 gene sequence
ATGGCGGGGCGCAGCGACATGGATCCGCCCGCCGCGTTCTCTGGCTTCCCTGCCCTGCCAGCGGTCGCGC
CGTCGGGGCCGCCGCCGTCGCCGCTCGCAGGAGCCGAGCCAGGGCGGGAGCCAGAGGAGGCGGCGGCTGG
CCGCGGAGAGGCGGCCCCCACGCCCGCGCCCGGCCCGGGGCGGCGGCGGCGGCCCCTGCAGCGCGGGAAG
CCGCCCTACTCGTACATCGCGCTCATCGCCATGGCTCTGGCGCACGCCCCGGGACGCCGCCTCACGCTGG
CCGCCATCTACCGCTTCATCACCGAACGCTTTGCCTTCTACCGCGACAGCCCGCGCAAGTGGCAGAACAG
CATCCGCCACAATCTCACGCTCAACGACTGCTTCGTCAAGGTGCCCCGCGAGCCGGGCAACCCGGGCAAG
GGCAACTACTGGACGCTGGACCCCGCGGCCGCAGACATGTTCGACAACGGCAGCTTCCTGCGGCGCCGCA
AGCGCTTCAAGCGCGCTGAGCTGCCCGCGCACGCGGCCGCGGCGCCAGGGCCGCCGCTCCCCTTCCCCTA
CGCGCCCTACGCGCCCGCGCCCGGCCCCGCGCTGCTGGTGCCGCCGCCTTCTGCCGGACCGGGCCCCTCG
CCGCCCGCGCGTCTGTTCAGCGTCGACAGCCTGGTGAACCTGCAGCCGGAGCTAGCGGGGCTGGGCGCCC
CCGAGCCGCCCTGCTGCGCCGCGCCCGACGCCGCAGCCGCAGCCTTCCCGCCCTGCGCTGCCGCCGCCTC
CCCGCCACTCTACTCGCAGGTCCCCGACCGCCTGGTACTGCCCGCGACGCGCCCCGGCCCCGGCCCGCTG
CCCGCTGAGCCCCTCCTGGCCTTGGCCGGGCCGGCAGCCGCTCTCGGCCCGCTCAGCCCTGGGGAGGCCT
ACCTGAGGCAGCCGGGCTTCGCGTCGGGGCTGGAGCGCTACCTGTGA
